>Addgene plasmid #50483 | pcDNA3.1-nAChr-Alpha6-YFP | addgene partial sequence | sequence record 77407 | BGH-rev 5'-TAGAAGGCACAGTCGAGG-3'
GGTTTAAACGGGCCCTCTAGACTCGAGTTAAGACTTTCCTGTGTTCCCAAGCAGTGGCTGCAGAAATAGC
CCCACAGTTCCAAACACACAGACAATTATAAATACCCAAAGGAAGACTCTGTCCACCACCATAGCCATGT
ATTTCCAGTCGTCTTCTACCTCGTTTGTTTCATTGTGGCTCTTCATGTTTTCTGCTATGAATTGAACACT
CTCGATGACATCTTCAACATCGGACGAGTGCTCTGAATTCTCTGCCACCCACCGTGCAGGCTGCTGGCTT
GATCTTCTCTTTCCAGGTGCTCCTGCCTTGTACAGCTCGTCCATGCCGAGAGTGATCCCGGCGGCGGTCA
CGAACTCCAGCAGGACCATGTGATCGCGCTTCTCGTTGGGGTCTTTGCTCAGGGCGGACTGGTAGCTCAG
GTAGTGGTTGTCGGGCAGCAGCACGGGGCCGTCGCCGATGGGGGTGTTCTGCTGGTAGTGGTCGGCGAGC
TGCACGCTGCCGTCCTCGATGTTGTGGCGGATCTTGAAGTTCACCTTGATGCCGTTCTTCTGCTTGTCGG
CCATGATATAGACGTTGTGGCTGTTGTAGTTGTACTCCAGCTTGTGCCCCAGGATGTTGCCGTCCTCCTT
GAAGTCGATGCCCTTCAGCTCGATGCGGTTCACCAGGGTGTCGCCCTCGAACTTCACCTCGGCGCGGGTC
TTGTAGTTGCCGTCGTCCTTGAAGAAGATGGTGCGCTCCTGGACGTAGCCTTCGGGCATGGCGGACTTGA
AGAAGTCGTGCTGCTTCATGTGGTCGGGGTAGCGGGCGAAGCACTGCAGGCCGTAGCCGAAGGTGGTCAC
GAGGGTGGGCCAGGGCACGGGCAGCTTGCCGGTGGTGCAGATGAACTTCAGGGTCAGCTTGCCGTAGGTG
GCATCGCCCTCGCCCTCGCCGGACACGCTGAACTTGTGGCCGTTTACGTCGCCGTCCAGCTCGACCAGGA
TGGGCACCACCCCGGTGAACAGCTCCTCGCCCTTGCTCACCATTGCTCCTGCTGCTATGTCACTTGATTT
TTGGCAGTGGTGGCATTCCTTTAGAAGTTTGGATTCTCCTCGATGAGTAAATTTGACCTTGGCAGGCCTC
TTGGTATGGCTTTTGGGG
