>Addgene plasmid #50483 | pcDNA3.1-nAChr-Alpha6-YFP | addgene partial sequence | sequence record 77409 | EGFP-N 5'-CGTCGCCGTCCAGCTCGACCAG-3'
AGCTCCTCGCCCTTGCTCACCATTGCTCCTGCTGCTATGTCACTTGATTTTTGGCAGTGGTGGCATTCCT
TTAGAAGTTTGGATTCTCCTCGATGAGTAAATTTGACCTTGGCAGGCCTCTTGGTATGGCTTTTGGGGTC
CTTAACACCTCCTGCCTCCTTTGTCTTGTCCAGAGGTTTCCTCATCATCAGAATCGAGGGGAAGGCCTGA
AGGAAGATGGTCTTCACCCACTTGGGCATGGTATGCGTTGCTGGGGTCCTGTAGTGTATGTTCAGCACGA
ACACGGTCACCACAATGGACAGCGTGACAAAGATCATGGTGAACAGTAGATACTCACCCACCAGTGGGAT
CACGAGAGATGTGGATGGGATGGTCTCTGTAATCACCAGCAAAAAGACAGTGAGAGAAAGCAGAACGGAG
ATGCAAAGAGTCACTTTCTCGCCACAGTCGGAGGGAAGGTAAAAAACCAGCACCGTGAGGAAGGAAATGA
AGAGGCAGGGGATGATGAGGTTGATGGTGTAAAACATGGGCAACCTCCTGATGTAGAAGGAGTAGGTTAT
GTCCGTGTAAATCTCTTCACAGCAGTTGTACTTGATGTCATGCTTATAGCCAGAGGCGTCGACAATTTCC
CATTCACTGTTTTCCCAAAAGTCGTTCATGTCTACTTTAGAGCCAATGATGAGAAGGTCGATTTCTGCCT
TGTCATAAGTCCAGGAACCAAACTTCAGGGAGCAGTTTTGATGGTCAAACGGGAAGAAGGTGATGTCCAT
TGGGCAGGAGCTCTTAAAGATGGCTGGTGGGGTCCAGGTTATCACACCGTCATACTTGAGAAGAGCTTTG
GTCTTGCCTTCGACCTGGAAGTCGCCGACAGCATTGTTATACAGAACGATGTCAGGCTTCCAGATGTTGT
CTGCTGGAACTCGAAGTGTCTCGATGCCATCATACTCCGTTGGATCCCAACGCAATCTGTAGTCCTTCCA
GATGTGACGCAGCCACAGATTGGTCTCCATAATCTGGTTGACTTCATCCAC
