[The description below was written by a language model from this plasmid's Addgene catalogue record.]
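Description:
pcDNA3.1-nAChr-Alpha6-YFP is a mammalian expression plasmid built on the commercial pcDNA3.1 backbone. It is about 9 kb in total, of which roughly 3.6 kb is insert. It is propagated in E. coli as a high-copy plasmid under ampicillin selection. No feature table accompanies the record, so other backbone elements, such as any mammalian selection marker or polyadenylation signal, are not documented here.

The payload is the mouse Chrna6 cDNA, which encodes the alpha6 subunit of the neuronal nicotinic acetylcholine receptor. It was cloned between KpnI and XhoI sites, both retained, and is driven by the CMV promoter for strong constitutive expression in transfected mammalian cells. The yellow fluorescent protein is not attached at either terminus. Instead, it is inserted internally in the intracellular loop between transmembrane segments M3 and M4, after residue A405, with a short Gly-Ala-Gly flexible linker on each side of the YFP reading frame. Placing the fluorophore in this loop keeps both ends of the subunit free, a design meant to let the labelled subunit still fold and assemble into pentameric receptors.

According to the record, the construct was made for work that measured nicotinic receptor subunit stoichiometry directly by FRET. The same work used TIRF microscopy to examine plasma membrane localization of receptors containing alpha6 and beta3. The associated study also covers subcellular trafficking and pentameric assembly. In FRET experiments of this kind, a YFP-labelled subunit is typically paired with partner subunits carrying a compatible fluorophore, although the record does not list those companion constructs.
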