Addgene plasmid #50483: pcDNA3.1-nAChr-Alpha6-YFP
Purpose: this report is the first to directly measure nAChr subunit stoichiometry using FRET and plasma membrane localization of Alpha6 and Beta3 containing receptors using TIRF
Depositing lab: Henry Lester. Depositing organization: California Institute of Technology. Publication: Subcellular trafficking, pentameric assembly, and subunit stoichiometry of neuronal nicotinic acetylcholine receptors containing fluorescently labeled alpha6 and beta3 subunits. Drenan RM, Nashmi R, Imoukhuede P, Just H, McKinney S, Lester HA. Mol Pharmacol. 2008 Jan;73(1):27-41. Epub 2007 Oct 11. 10.1124/mol.107.039180 PubMed 17932221.
Backbone
  Vector backbone: pcDNA3.1
  Backbone manufacturer: Invitrogen
  Backbone size w/o insert (bp): 5428
  Total vector size (bp): 8997
  Vector type: Mammalian Expression
Growth in bacteria
  Bacterial resistance: Ampicillin, 100 μg/mL
  Growth temperature: 37°C
  Growth strain: Top10
  Copy number: High Copy
Gene/Insert
  Gene/Insert name: nAChr-alpha6 (alt name: Alpha6-YFP)
  Species: M. musculus (mouse)
  Insert size (bp): 3569
  Mutation: Gly-Ala-Gly flexible linker flanking the YFP open reading frame on both N and C terminal sides
  GenBank ID: BC031985
  Entrez Gene: Chrna6 (a.k.a. Acra6, Nica6)
  Promoter: CMV
  Tag / fusion protein: YFP fusion in M3-M4 loop (after residue A405)
  Cloning method: Restriction Enzyme; 5′ cloning site KpnI (not destroyed); 3′ cloning site XhoI (not destroyed)
  Sequencing primers: 5′ XFP5’_F ATGGTGAGCAAGGGCGAGGAG –sits on 5’end of the fluorophore and is common to GFP ,CFP, YFP and mCherry; 3′ XFP3’_R CTTGTACAGCTCGTCCATGCC –sits on 3’end of the fluorophore and is common to GFP, CFP, YFP and mCherry
Terms and licenses: Academic/Nonprofit Terms; Industry Terms: Not Available to Industry
How to cite: pcDNA3.1-nAChr-Alpha6-YFP was a gift from Henry Lester (Addgene plasmid # 50483 ; http://n2t.net/addgene:50483 ; RRID:Addgene_50483)
